Addgene plasmid #181934: pC0037
Purpose: Dual secreted luciferase reporter (EF1alpha-Gaussia luciferase, CMV-Cypridina luciferase)
Depositing lab: Feng Zhang. Publication: RNA editing with CRISPR-Cas13. Cox DBT, Gootenberg JS, Abudayyeh OO, Franklin B, Kellner MJ, Joung J, Zhang F. Science. 2017 Oct 25. pii: eaaq0180. doi: 10.1126/science.aaq0180. PubMed 29070703.
Backbone
  Vector backbone: pBR322
  Vector type: Mammalian Expression
Growth in bacteria
  Bacterial resistance: Ampicillin, 100 μg/mL
  Growth temperature: 37°C
  Growth strain: NEB Stable
  Copy number: High Copy
Gene/Insert 1
  Gene/Insert name: Gaussia luciferase
  Species: Gaussia princeps
  Insert size (bp): 555
  Promoter: EF1alpha
  Cloning method: Gibson Cloning
  Sequencing primers: 5′ catttcaggtgtcgtgacGTACGggatcct
Gene/Insert 2
  Gene/Insert name: Cypridina luciferase
  Species: Cypridina noctiluca
  Insert size (bp): 1659
  Promoter: CMV
  Cloning method: Gibson Cloning
  Sequencing primers: 5′ aatacgactcactataggg
Terms and licenses: Academic/Nonprofit Terms; Industry Terms: Not Available to Industry
How to cite: pC0037 was a gift from Feng Zhang (Addgene plasmid # 181934 ; http://n2t.net/addgene:181934 ; RRID:Addgene_181934)
