[The description below was written by a language model from this plasmid's Addgene catalogue record and pLannotate feature annotations shown in this document.]
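Description:
pC0037 is a 6,957-nt mammalian expression plasmid built on a pBR322-derived backbone that serves as a dual secreted luciferase reporter. It is propagated in E. coli as a high-copy plasmid through a ColE1/pMB1-type origin and is selected with ampicillin via the β-lactamase gene and its native promoter. The annotation also picks up short backbone remnants (fragments of rop, bom, lacZα, lacI, a lac promoter/operator region, and small matches to an RSF origin, SV40 small t antigen and an HIV-1 LTR). These are partial hits rather than functional elements.

The payload consists of two independent expression cassettes arranged back to back and transcribed in opposite directions. On one strand, the human EF-1α promoter drives a human codon-optimized Gaussia princeps luciferase, terminated by a synthetic poly(A) signal. On the other, the CMV immediate-early enhancer and promoter drive Cypridina noctiluca luciferase, carrying codon substitutions for efficient translation in mammalian cells, also followed by a synthetic poly(A) signal. A T7 promoter sits between the CMV promoter and the Cypridina coding sequence.

Both enzymes are secreted and use different substrates, so their activities can be read separately from the culture medium of transfected cells without lysis, and one signal can be used to normalize the other. The plasmid was deposited in connection with work on RNA editing with CRISPR-Cas13. In such a setting, a reporter of this design allows effects on one luciferase transcript to be measured against the other as an internal control, although the record does not state which luciferase serves as target and which as control.
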