Features (pLannotate 1.2.2; 21 found; start..end, strand, type, name):
    136..724     -  rep_origin     ori: high-copy-number ColE1/pMB1/pBR322/pUC origin of replication
    895..1755    -  CDS            AmpR: β-lactamase; bla; confers resistance to ampicillin, carbenicillin, and related antibiotics
   1756..1860    -  promoter       AmpR promoter: bla
   1955..1990    +  CDS            rop (fragment): Rop protein, which maintains plasmids at low copy number; rop
   2092..2191    +  misc_feature   bom (fragment): basis of mobility region from pBR322
   2197..2354    -  CDS            lacZα (fragment): LacZα fragment of β-galactosidase; lacZ fragment
   2373..2421    -  polyA_signal   poly(A) signal: synthetic polyadenylation signal
   2422..2979    -  CDS            hGLuc: secreted Gaussia luciferase human codon-optimized
   3004..4182    -  promoter       EF-1α promoter: strong constitutive promoter for human elongation factor EF-1α
   4189..4255    -  CDS            small t antigen (fragment): SV40 (simian virus 40) small t antigen
   4295..4674    +  enhancer       CMV enhancer: human cytomegalovirus immediate early enhancer
   4675..4878    +  promoter       CMV promoter: human cytomegalovirus (CMV) immediate early promoter
   4874..4907    +  LTR            5' LTR (truncated) (fragment): truncated 5' long terminal repeat (LTR) from HIV-1
   4923..4941    +  promoter       T7 promoter: promoter for bacteriophage T7 RNA polymerase
   4967..6627    +  CDS            CLuc (fragment): secreted Cypridina luciferase contains 30 codon substitutions for efficient translation in mammalian cells
   6629..6677    +  polyA_signal   poly(A) signal: synthetic polyadenylation signal
   6715..6731    -  protein_bind   lac operator: The lac repressor binds to the lac operator to inhibit transcription in E. coli. This inhibition can be relieved by adding lactose or isopropyl-β-D-thiogalactopyranoside (IPTG). lac repressor encoded by lacI
   6739..6769    -  promoter       lac promoter: promoter for the E. coli lac operon
   6784..6805    -  protein_bind   CAP binding site: CAP binding activates transcription in the presence of cAMP. E. coli catabolite activator protein
   6818..6910    -  CDS            lacI (fragment): lac repressor; lacI; The lac repressor binds to the lac operator to inhibit transcription in E. coli. This inhibition can be relieved by adding lactose or isopropyl-β-D-thiogalactopyranoside (IPTG).
   6912..6954    -  rep_origin     RSF ori (fragment): Plasmids containing the RSF 1030 origin of replication can be propagated in E. coli cells that contain additional plasmids with compatible origins.
>Addgene plasmid #181934 | pC0037 | addgene full sequence | sequence record 369337 | Addgene NGS Result
GCGGCGAGCGGTATCAGCTCACTCAAAGGCGGTAATACGGTTATCCACAGAATCAGGGGATAACGCAGGA
AAGAACATGTGAGCAAAAGGCCAGCAAAAGGCCAGGAACCGTAAAAAGGCCGCGTTGCTGGCGTTTTTCC
ATAGGCTCCGCCCCCCTGACGAGCATCACAAAAATCGACGCTCAAGTCAGAGGTGGCGAAACCCGACAGG
ACTATAAAGATACCAGGCGTTTCCCCCTGGAAGCTCCCTCGTGCGCTCTCCTGTTCCGACCCTGCCGCTT
ACCGGATACCTGTCCGCCTTTCTCCCTTCGGGAAGCGTGGCGCTTTCTCATAGCTCACGCTGTAGGTATC
TCAGTTCGGTGTAGGTCGTTCGCTCCAAGCTGGGCTGTGTGCACGAACCCCCCGTTCAGCCCGACCGCTG
CGCCTTATCCGGTAACTATCGTCTTGAGTCCAACCCGGTAAGACACGACTTATCGCCACTGGCAGCAGCC
ACTGGTAACAGGATTAGCAGAGCGAGGTATGTAGGCGGTGCTACAGAGTTCTTGAAGTGGTGGCCTAACT
ACGGCTACACTAGAAGAACAGTATTTGGTATCTGCGCTCTGCTGAAGCCAGTTACCTTCGGAAAAAGAGT
TGGTAGCTCTTGATCCGGCAAACAAACCACCGCTGGTAGCGGTGGTTTTTTTGTTTGCAAGCAGCAGATT
ACGCGCAGAAAAAAAGGATCTCAAGAAGATCCTTTGATCTTTTCTACGGGGTCTGACGCTCAGTGGAACG
AAAACTCACGTTAAGGGATTTTGGTCATGAGATTATCAAAAAGGATCTTCACCTAGATCCTTTTAAATTA
AAAATGAAGTTTTAAATCAATCTAAAGTATATATGAGTAAACTTGGTCTGACAGTTACCAATGCTTAATC
AGTGAGGCACCTATCTCAGCGATCTGTCTATTTCGTTCATCCATAGTTGCCTGACTCCCCGTCGTGTAGA
TAACTACGATACGGGAGGGCTTACCATCTGGCCCCAGTGCTGCAATGATACCGCGAGACCCACGCTCACC
GGCTCCAGATTTATCAGCAATAAACCAGCCAGCCGGAAGGGCCGAGCGCAGAAGTGGTCCTGCAACTTTA
TCCGCCTCCATCCAGTCTATTAATTGTTGCCGGGAAGCTAGAGTAAGTAGTTCGCCAGTTAATAGTTTGC
GCAACGTTGTTGCCATTGCTACAGGCATCGTGGTGTCACGCTCGTCGTTTGGTATGGCTTCATTCAGCTC
CGGTTCCCAACGATCAAGGCGAGTTACATGATCCCCCATGTTGTGCAAAAAAGCGGTTAGCTCCTTCGGT
CCTCCGATCGTTGTCAGAAGTAAGTTGGCCGCAGTGTTATCACTCATGGTTATGGCAGCACTGCATAATT
CTCTTACTGTCATGCCATCCGTAAGATGCTTTTCTGTGACTGGTGAGTACTCAACCAAGTCATTCTGAGA
ATAGTGTATGCGGCGACCGAGTTGCTCTTGCCCGGCGTCAATACGGGATAATACCGCGCCACATAGCAGA
ACTTTAAAAGTGCTCATCATTGGAAAACGTTCTTCGGGGCGAAAACTCTCAAGGATCTTACCGCTGTTGA
GATCCAGTTCGATGTAACCCACTCGTGCACCCAACTGATCTTCAGCATCTTTTACTTTCACCAGCGTTTC
TGGGTGAGCAAAAACAGGAAGGCAAAATGCCGCAAAAAAGGGAATAAGGGCGACACGGAAATGTTGAATA
CTCATACTCTTCCTTTTTCAATATTATTGAAGCATTTATCAGGGTTATTGTCTCATGAGCGGATACATAT
TTGAATGTATTTAGAAAAATAAACAAATAGGGGTTCCGCGCACATTTCCCCGAAAAGTGCCACCTGACGT
CTAAGAAACCATTATTATCATGACATTAACCTATAAAAATAGGCGTATCACGAGGCCCTTTCGTCTCGCG
CGTTTCGGTGATGACGGTGAAAACCTCTGACACATGCAGCTCCCGGAGACGGTCACAGCTTGTCTGTAAG
CGGATGCCGGGAGCAGACAAGCCCGTCAGGGCGCGTCAGCGGGTGTTGGCGGGTGTCGGGGCTGGCTTAA
CTATGCGGCATCAGAGCAGATTGTACTGAGAGTGCACCATATGCGGTGTGAAATACCGCACAGATGCGTA
AGGAGAAAATACCGCATCAGGCGCCATTCGCCATTCAGGCTGCGCAACTGTTGGGAAGGGCGATCGGTGC
GGGCCTCTTCGCTATTACGCCAGCTGGCGAAAGGGGGATGTGCTGCAAGGCGATTAAGTTGGGTAACGCC
AGGGTTTTCCCAGTCACGACGTTGTAAAACGACGGCCAGTGAATTCGAGCTCGGTACCCGGGCACACAAA
AAACCAACACACAGATGTAATGAAAATAAAGATATTTTATTTTAGTCACCACCGGCCCCCTTGATCTTGT
CCACCTGGCCCTGGATCTTGCTGGCAAAGGTCGCACAGCGTTGCGGCAGCCACTTCTTGAGCAGGTCAGA
ACACTGCACGTTGGCAAGCCCTTTGAGGCAGCCAGTTGTGCAGTCCACACACAGATCGACCTGTGCGATG
AACTGCTCCATGGGCTCCAAGTCCTTGAACCCAGGAATCTCAGGAATGTCGACGATCGCCTCGCCTATGC
CGCCCTGTGCGGACTCTTTGTCGCCTTCGTAGGTGTGGCAGCGTCCTGGGATGAACTTCTTCATCTTGGG
CGTGCACTTGATGTGGGACAGGCAGATCAGACAGCCCCTGGTGCAGCCAGCTTTCCGGGCATTGGCTTCC
ATCTCTTTGAGCACCTCCAGCGGCAGCTTCTTGCCGGGCAACTTCCCGCGGTCAGCATCGAGATCCGTGG
TCGCGAAGTTGCTGGCCACGGCCACGATGTTGAAGTCTTCGTTGTTCTCGGTGGGCTTGGCCTCGGCCAC
AGCGATGCAGATCAGGGCAAACAGAACTTTGACTCCCATGGTGGCTCTAGAGGATCCCGTACGTCACGAC
ACCTGAAATGGAAGAAAAAAACTTTGAACCACTGTCTGAGGCTTGAGAATGAACCAAGATCCAAACTCAA
AAAGGGCAAATTCCAAGGAGAATTACATCAAGTGCCAAGCTGGCCTAACTTCAGTCTCCACCCACTCAGT
GTGGGGAAACTCCATCGCATAAAACCCCTCCCCCCAACCTAAAGACGACGTACTCCAAAAGCTCGAGAAC
TAATCGAGGTGCCTGGACGGCGCCCGGTACTCCGTGGAGTCACATGAAGCGACGGCTGAGGACGGAAAGG
CCCTTTTCCTTTGTGTGGGTGACTCACCCGCCCGCTCTCCCGAGCGCCGCGTCCTCCATTTTGAGCTCCC
TGCAGCAGGGCCGGGAAGCGGCCATCTTTCCGCTCACGCAACTGGTGCCGACCGGGCCAGCCTTGCCGCC
CAGGGCGGGGCGATACACGGCGGCGCGAGGCCAGGCACCAGAGCAGGCCGGCCAGCTTGAGACTACCCCC
GTCCGATTCTCGGTGGCCGCGCTCGCAGGCCCCGCCTCGCCGAACATGTGCGCTGGGACGCACGGGCCCC
GTCGCCGCCCGCGGCCCCAAAAACCGAAATACCAGTGTGCAGATCTTGGCCCGCATTTACAAGACTATCT
TGCCAGAAAAAAAGCGTCGCAGCAGGTCATCAAAAATTTTAAATGGCTAGAGACTTATCGAAAGCAGCGA
GACAGGCGCGAAGGTGCCACCAGATTCGCACGCGGCGGCCCCAGCGCCCAGGCCAGGCCTCAACTCAAGC
ACGAGGCGAAGGGGCTCCTTAAGCGCAAGGCCTCGAACTCTCCCACCCACTTCCAACCCGAAGCTCGGGA
TCAAGAATCACGTACTGCAGCCAGGTGGAAGTAATTCAAGGCACGCAAGGGCCATAACCCGTAAAGAGGC
CAGGCCCGCGGGAACCACACACGGCACTTACCTGTGTTCTGGCGGCAAACCCGTTGCGAAAAAGAACGTT
CACGGCGACTACTGCACTTATATACGGTTCTCCCCCACCCTCGGGAAAAAGGCGGAGCCAGTACACGACA
TCACTTTCCCAGTTTACCCCGCGCCACCTTCTCTAGGCACCGGTTCAATTGCCGACCCCTCCCCCCAACT
TCTCGGGGACTGTGGGCGATGTGCGCTCTGCCCACTGACGGGCACCGGAGCCAATTCCCACTCCTTTCAA
GACCTAGAAGGTCCATTAGCTGCAAAGATTCCTCTCTGTTTAAAACTTTATCCATCTTGCATCAGCTTCG
ATGTACGGGCCAGATATACGCGTTGACATTGATTATTGACTAGTTATTAATAGTAATCAATTACGGGGTC
ATTAGTTCATAGCCCATATATGGAGTTCCGCGTTACATAACTTACGGTAAATGGCCCGCCTGGCTGACCG
CCCAACGACCCCCGCCCATTGACGTCAATAATGACGTATGTTCCCATAGTAACGCCAATAGGGACTTTCC
ATTGACGTCAATGGGTGGAGTATTTACGGTAAACTGCCCACTTGGCAGTACATCAAGTGTATCATATGCC
AAGTACGCCCCCTATTGACGTCAATGACGGTAAATGGCCCGCCTGGCATTATGCCCAGTACATGACCTTA
TGGGACTTTCCTACTTGGCAGTACATCTACGTATTAGTCATCGCTATTACCATGGTGATGCGGTTTTGGC
AGTACATCAATGGGCGTGGATAGCGGTTTGACTCACGGGGATTTCCAAGTCTCCACCCCATTGACGTCAA
TGGGAGTTTGTTTTGGCACCAAAATCAACGGGACTTTCCAAAATGTCGTAACAACTCCGCCCCATTGACG
CAAATGGGCGGTAGGCGTGTACGGTGGGAGGTCTATATAAGCAGAGCTCTCTGGCTAACTAGAGAACCCA
CTGCTTACTGGCTTATCGAAATTAATACGACTCACTATAGGGAGACCCAAGCTTGGTACCGCCACCATGA
AGACCTTAATTCTTGCCGTTGCATTAGTCTACTGCGCCACTGTTCATTGCCAGGACTGTCCTTACGAACC
TGATCCACCAAACACAGTTCCAACTTCCTGTGAAGCTAAAGAAGGAGAATGTATTGATAGCAGCTGTGGC
ACCTGCACGAGAGACATACTATCAGATGGACTGTGTGAAAATAAACCAGGAAAAACATGTTGTCGAATGT
GTCAGTATGTAATTGAATGCAGAGTAGAGGCCGCAGGATGGTTTAGAACATTCTATGGAAAGAGATTCCA
GTTCCAGGAACCTGGTACATACGTGTTGGGTCAAGGAACCAAGGGCGGCGACTGGAAGGTGTCCATCACC
CTGGAGAACCTGGATGGAACCAAGGGGGCTGTGCTGACCAAGACAAGACTGGAAGTGGCTGGAGACATCA
TTGACATCGCTCAAGCTACTGAGAATCCCATCACTGTAAACGGTGGAGCTGACCCTATCATCGCCAACCC
GTACACCATCGGCGAGGTCACCATCGCTGTTGTTGAGATGCCAGGCTTCAACATCACCGTCATTGAGTTC
TTCAAACTGATCGTGATCGACATCCTCGGAGGAAGATCTGTAAGAATCGCCCCAGACACAGCAAACAAAG
GAATGATCTCTGGCCTCTGTGGAGATCTTAAAATGATGGAAGATACAGACTTCACTTCAGATCCAGAACA
ACTCGCTATTCAGCCTAAGATCAACCAGGAGTTTGACGGTTGTCCACTCTATGGAAATCCTGATGACGTT
GCATACTGCAAAGGTCTTCTGGAGCCGTACAAGGACAGCTGCCGCAACCCCATCAACTTCTACTACTACA
CCATCTCCTGCGCCTTCGCCCGCTGTATGGGTGGAGACGAGCGAGCCTCACACGTGCTGCTTGACTACAG
GGAGACGTGCGCTGCTCCCGAAACTAGAGGAACCTGCGTTTTGTCTGGACATACTTTCTACGATACATTT
GACAAAGCAAGATACCAATTCCAGGGTCCCTGCAAGGAGATTCTTATGGCCGCCGACTGTTTCTGGAACA
CTTGGGATGTGAAGGTTTCACACAGGAATGTTGACTCTTACACTGAAGTAGAGAAAGTACGAATCAGGAA
ACAATCGACTGTAGTAGAACTCATTGTTGATGGAAAACAGATTCTGGTTGGAGGAGAAGCCGTGTCCGTC
CCGTACAGCTCTCAGAACACTTCCATCTACTGGCAAGATGGTGACATACTGACTACAGCCATCCTACCTG
AAGCTCTGGTGGTCAAGTTCAACTTCAAGCAACTGCTCGTCGTACATATTAGAGATCCATTCGATGGTAA
GACTTGCGGTATTTGCGGTAACTACAACCAGGATTTCAGTGATGATTCTTTTGATGCTGAAGGAGCCTGT
GATCTGACCCCCAACCCACCGGGATGCACCGAAGAACAGAAACCTGAAGCTGAACGACTCTGCAATAGTC
TCTTCGCCGGTCAAAGTGATCTTGATCAGAAATGTAACGTGTGCCACAAGCCTGACCGTGTCGAACGATG
CATGTACGAGTATTGCCTGAGGGGACAACAGGGTTTCTGTGACCACGCATGGGAGTTCAAGAAAGAATGC
TACATAAAGCATGGAGACACCCTAGAAGTACCAGATGAATGCAAATAAAATAAAATATCTTTATTTTCAT
TACATCTGTGTGTTGGTTTTTTGTGTGTGGCGTAATCATGGTCATAGCTGTTTCCTGTGTGAAATTGTTA
TCCGCTCACAATTCCACACAACATACGAGCCGGAAGCATAAAGTGTAAAGCCTGGGGTGCCTAATGAGTG
AGCTAACTCACATTAATTGCGTTGCGCTCACTGCCCGCTTTCCAGTCGGGAAACCTGTCGTGCCAGCTGC
ATTAATGAATCGGCCAACGCGCGGGGAGAGGCGGTTTGCGTATTGGGCGCTCTTCCGCTTCCTCGCTCAC
TGACTCGCTGCGCTCGGTCGTTCGGCT
